>Addgene plasmid #45498 | pLV-tetO YY1 | addgene partial sequence | sequence record 64093 | LNCX 5'-AGCTCGTTTAGTGAACCGTCAGATC-3'
CATCCACGCTGTTTTGACCTCCATAGAAGACACCGGGACCGATCCAGCCTCCGCGGCCCCGAATTCATGG
CCTCGGGCGACACCCTCTACATCGCCACGGACGGCTCGGAGATGCCGGCCGAGATCGTGGAGCTGCACGA
GATCGAGGTGGAGACCATCCCGGTGGAGACCATCGAGACCACAGTGGTGGGCGAGGAGGAGGAGGAGGAC
GACGACGACGAGGACGGCGGCGGTGGCGACCACGGCGGCGGGGGCGGCCACGGGCACGCCGGCCACCACC
ACCACCACCATCACCACCACCACCACCCGCCCATGATCGCTCTGCAGCCGCTGGTCACCGACGACCCGAC
CCAGGTGCACCACCACCAGGAGGTGATCCTGGTGCAGACGCGCGAGGAGGTGGTGGGCGGCGACGACTCG
GACGGGCTGCGCGCCGAGGACGGCTTCGAGGATCAGATTCTCATCCCGGTGCCCGCGCCGGCCGGCGGCG
ACGACGACTACATTGAACAAACGCTGGTCACCGTGGCGGCGGCCGGCAAGAGCGGCGGCGGCGGCTCGTC
GTCGTCGGGAGGCGGCCGCGTCAAGAAGGGCGGCGGCAAGAAGAGCGGCAAGAAGAGTTACCTCAGCGGC
GGGGCCGCCGCCCGGGCAACAAGAAGTGGGAGCAGAAGCAGGTGCAGATCAAGACCCTGGAGGGCGAGTT
CTCGGTCACCATGTGGTCCTCAGATGAAAAAAAAGATATTGACCATGAGACAGTGGTTGAAGAACAGATC
ATTGGAGAGAACTCACCTCCTGATTATTCAGAATATATGACAGGAAAGAAACTTCCTCCTGGAGGAATAC
CTGGCATTGACCTCTCAGATCCCAAACAACTGGCAGAATTTGCTAGAATGAAGCCAAGAAAAATTAAAGA
AGATGATGCTCCAAGAACAATAGCTTGCCCTCATA
