[The description below was written by a language model from this plasmid's Addgene catalogue record.]
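Description:
pLV-tetO YY1 is a lentiviral mammalian expression plasmid for doxycycline/tetracycline-regulated expression of human YY1 (Yin Yang 1, also known as NF-E1), a transcription factor. The backbone, pLV-tetO, is derived from the FUGW lentiviral vector: the fragment carrying the human ubiquitin C promoter and EGFP was removed and replaced with a tetO-CMV promoter fragment taken from pTet-Splice. The YY1 cDNA was inserted downstream of this promoter at an EcoRI site that is preserved on both sides of the insert, so orientation is not enforced by the cloning strategy. The use of a WPRE reverse sequencing primer indicates that the woodchuck posttranscriptional regulatory element of the parental vector lies 3′ of the insert, where it typically enhances transcript stability and expression. No epitope tag or reporter is recorded.

The tetO-CMV promoter consists of tet operator repeats joined to a minimal CMV promoter, so it is essentially silent unless a tetracycline-controlled transactivator is supplied in the target cells. The record does not indicate that one is encoded on this plasmid, so it would normally come from a separate vector or a transgenic cell line. As a transfer vector, the plasmid would be packaged into lentiviral particles using helper functions provided in trans, allowing stable integration of the inducible cassette. In bacteria it is a high-copy plasmid selected with ampicillin and maintained in a recombination-deficient strain suited to repeat-containing lentiviral vectors. Zeocin is listed as a selectable marker. No feature table was provided, so element positions cannot be confirmed. The associated work used the construct to study the role of YY1 in promoting mesodermal cardiac differentiation.
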