Addgene plasmid #45498: pLV-tetO YY1
Depositing lab: Sean Wu. Depositing organization: Massachusetts General Hospital. Publication: Essential and unexpected role of Yin Yang 1 to promote mesodermal cardiac differentiation. Gregoire S, Karra R, Passer D, Deutsch MA, Krane M, Feistritzer R, Sturzu A, Domian I, Saga Y, Wu SM. Circ Res. 2013 Mar 15;112(6):900-10. doi: 10.1161/CIRCRESAHA.113.259259. Epub 2013 Jan 10. PubMed 23307821.
Backbone
  Vector backbone: pLV-tetO (PMID: 18371448)
  Backbone manufacturer: Konrad Hochedlinger lab (MGH, Boston, MA)
  Modifications to backbone: Backbone is modified from FUGW (Addgene plasmid 14883) by replacing the hUbC_promoter-EGFP-containing PacI-EcoRI fragment with tetO-CMV promoter-containing XhoI-EcoRI fragment from pTet-Splice
  Vector type: Mammalian Expression, Lentiviral
  Selectable markers: Zeocin
Growth in bacteria
  Bacterial resistance: Ampicillin, 100 μg/mL
  Growth temperature: 37°C
  Growth strain: Stbl3
  Copy number: High Copy
Gene/Insert
  Gene/Insert name: YY1 (alt names: YY1 transcription factor; Yin Yang 1; NF-E1)
  Species: H. sapiens (human)
  Entrez Gene: YY1 (a.k.a. DELTA, GADEVS, INO80S, NF-E1, UCRBP, YIN-YANG-1)
  Promoter: TetO-CMV
  Cloning method: Restriction Enzyme; 5′ cloning site EcoRI (not destroyed); 3′ cloning site EcoRI (not destroyed)
  Sequencing primers: 5′ LNCX; 3′ WPRE-R
Resource information
  A portion of this plasmid was derived from a plasmid made by: YY1 cDNA from Dr. Edward Seto, Moffitt Cancer Center, Florida. pLV-tetO plasmid backbone from Konrad Hochedlinger, MGH, Boston, MA.
Terms and licenses: Academic/Nonprofit Terms; Industry Terms: Not Available to Industry
How to cite: pLV-tetO YY1 was a gift from Sean Wu (Addgene plasmid # 45498)
